>Addgene plasmid #200291 | LlMT Littorina littorea Metallothionein | addgene full sequence | sequence record 394852 | Addgene NGS Result
TCGGGGAAATGTGCGCGGAACCCCTATTTGTTTATTTTTCTAAATACATTCAAATATGTATCCGCTCATG
AGACAATAACCCTGATAAATGCTTCAATAATATTGAAAAAGGAAGAGTATGAGTATTCAACATTTCCGTG
TCGCCCTTATTCCCTTTTTTGCGGCATTTTGCCTTCCTGTTTTTGCTCACCCAGAAACGCTGGTGAAAGT
AAAAGATGCTGAAGATCAGTTGGGTGCACGAGTGGGTTACATCGAACTGGATCTCAACAGCGGTAAGATC
CTTGAGAGTTTTCGCCCCGAAGAACGTTTCCCAATGATGAGCACTTTTAAAGTTCTGCTATGTGGCGCGG
TATTATCCCGTGTTGACGCCGGGCAAGAGCAACTCGGTCGCCGCATACACTATTCTCAGAATGACTTGGT
TGAGTACTCACCAGTCACAGAAAAGCATCTTACGGATGGCATGACAGTAAGAGAATTATGCAGTGCTGCC
ATAACCATGAGTGATAACACTGCGGCCAACTTACTTCTGACAACGATCGGAGGACCGAAGGAGCTAACCG
CTTTTTTGCACAACATGGGGGATCATGTAACTCGCCTTGATCGTTGGGAACCGGAGCTGAATGAAGCCAT
ACCAAACGACGAGCGTGACACCACGATGCCTGTAGCAATGGCAACAACGTTGCGCAAACTATTAACTGGC
GAACTACTTACTCTAGCTTCCCGGCAACAATTAATAGACTGGATGGAGGCGGATAAAGTTGCAGGACCAC
TTCTGCGCTCGGCCCTTCCGGCTGGCTGGTTTATTGCTGATAAATCTGGAGCCGGTGAGCGTGGGTCTCG
CGGTATCATTGCAGCACTGGGGCCAGATGGTAAGCCCTCCCGTATCGTAGTTATCTACACGACGGGGAGT
CAGGCAACTATGGATGAACGAAATAGACAGATCGCTGAGATAGGTGCCTCACTGATTAAGCATTGGTAAC
TGTCAGACCAAGTTTACTCATATATACTTTAGATTGATT
[38 nt withheld, positions 1020-1057]
A
[37 nt withheld, positions 1059-1095]
ATTTTGTTAAAATTCGCGTTAAATTTTTGTTAAATCAGCTCATTTTTTAACCAATAGGCCGAAATCGGCA
AAATCCCTTATAAATCAAAAGAATAGCCCGAGATAGGGT
[37 nt withheld, positions 1205-1241]
AAAGAACGTGGACTCCAACGTCAAAGG
[141 nt withheld, positions 1269-1409]
G
[125 nt withheld, positions 1411-1535]
AAAGGATCTAGGTGAAGATCCTTTTTGATAATCTCATGACCAAAATCCCTTAACGTGAGTTTTCGTTCCA
CTGAGCGTCAGACCCCGTAGAAAAGATCAAAGGATCTTCTTGAGATCCTTTTTTTCTGCGCGTAATCTGC
TGCTTGCAAACAAAAAAACCACCGCTACCAGCGGTGGTTTGTTTGCCGGATCAAGAGCTACCAACTCTTT
TTCCGAAGGTAACTGGCTTCAGCAGAGCGCAGATACCAAATACTGTCCTTCTAGTGTAGCCGTAGTTAGG
CCACCACTTCAAGAACTCTGTAGCACCGCCTACATACCTCGCTCTGCTAATCCTGTTACCAGTGGCTGCT
GCCAGTGGCGATAAGTCGTGTCTTACCGGGTTGGACTCAAGACGATAGTTACCGGATAAGGCGCAGCGGT
CGGGCTGAACGGGGGGTTCGTGCACACAGCCCAGCTTGGAGCGAACGACCTACACCGAACTGAGATACCT
ACAGCGTGAGCTATGAGAAAGCGCCACGCTTCCCGAAGGGAGAAAGGCGGACAGGTATCCGGTAAGCGGC
AGGGTCGGAACAGGAGAGCGCACGAGGGAGCTTCCAGGGGGAAACGCCTGGTATCTTTATAGTCCTGTCG
GGTTTCGCCACCTCTGACTTGAGCGTCGATTTTTGTGATGCTCGTCAGGGGGGCGGAGCCTATGGAAAAA
CGCCAGCAACGCGGCCTTTTTACGGTTCCTGGCCTTTTGCTGGCCTTTTGCTCACATGTTCTTTCCTGCG
TTATCCCCTGATTCTGTGGATAACCGTATTACCGCCTTTGAGTGAGCTGATACCGCTCGCCGCAGCCGAA
CGACCGAGCGCAGCGAGTCAGTGAGCGAGGAAGCTATGGTGCACTCTCAGTACAATCTGCTCTGATGCCG
CATAGTTAAGCCAGTATACACTCCGCTATCGCTACGTGACTGGGTCATGGCTGCGCCCCGACACCCGCCA
ACACCCGCTGACGCGCCCTGACGGGCTTGTCTGCTCCCGGCATCCGCTTACAGACAAGCTGTGACCGTCT
CCGGGAGCTGCATGTGTCAGAGGTTTTCACCGTCATCACCGAAACGCGCGAGGCAGCTGCGGTAAAGCTC
ATCAGCGTGGTCGTGCAGCGATTCACAGATGTCTGCCTGTTCATCCGCGTCCAGCTCGTTGAGTTTCTCC
AGAAGCGTTAATGTCTGGCTTCTGATAAAGCGGGCCATGTTAAGGGCGGTTTTTTCCTGTTTGGTCACTG
ATGCCTCCGTGTAAGGGGGATTTCTGTTCATGGGGGTAATGATACCGATGAAACGAGAGAGGATGCTCAC
GATACGGGTTACTGATGATGAACATGCCCGGTTACTGGAACGTTGTGAGGGTAAACAACTGGCGGTATGG
ATGCGGCGGGACCAGAGAAAAATCACTCAGGGTCAATGCCAGCCGAACGCCAGCAAGACGTAGCCCAGCG
CGTCGGCCGCCATGCCGGCGATAATGGCCTGCTTCTCGCCGAAACGTTTGGTGGCGGGACCAGTGACGAA
GGCTTGAGCGAGGGCGTGCAAGATTCCGAATACCGCAAGCGACAGGCCGATCATCGTCGCGCTCCAGCGA
AAGCGGTCCTCGCCGAAAATGACCCAGAGCGCTGCCGGCACCTGTCCTACGAGTTGCATGATAAAGAAGA
CAGTCATAAGTGCGGCGACGATAGTCATGCCCCGCGCCCACCGGAAGGAGCTGACTGGGTTGAAGGCTCT
CAAGGGCATCGGTCGAGATCCCGGTGCCTAATGAGTGAGCTAACTTACATTAATTGCGTTGCGCTCACTG
CCCGCTTTCCAGTCGGGAAACCTGTCGTGCCAGCTGCATTAATGAATCGGCCAACGCGCGGGGAGAGGCG
GTTTGCGTATTGGGCGCCAGGGTGGTTTTTCTTTTCACCAGTGAGACGGGCAACAGCTGATTGCCCTTCA
CCGCCTGGCCCTGAGAGAGTTGCAGCAAGCGGTCCACGCTGGTTTGCCCCAGCAGGCGAAAATCCTGTTT
GATGGTGGTTAACGGCGGGATATAACATGAGCTGTCTTCGGTATCGTCGTATCCCACTACCGAGATGTCC
GCACCAACGCGCAGCCCGGACTCGGTAATGGCGCGCATTGCGCCCAGCGCCATCTGATCGTTGGCAACCA
GCATCGCAGTGGGAACGATGCCCTCATTCAGCATTTGCATGGTTTGTTGAAAACCGGACATGGCACTCCA
GTCGCCTTCCCGTTCCGCTATCGGCTGAATTTGATTGCGAGTGAGATATTTATGCCAGCCAGCCAGACGC
AGACGCGCCGAGACAGAACTTAATGGGCCCGCTAACAGCGCGATTTGCTGGTGACCCAATGCGACCAGAT
GCTCCACGCCCAGTCGCGTACCGTCTTCATGGGAGAAAATAATACTGTTGATGGGTGTCTGGTCAGAGAC
ATCAAGAAATAACGCCGGAACATTAGTGCAGGCAGCTTCCACAGCAATGGCATCCTGGTCATCCAGCGGA
TAGTTAATGATCAGCCCACTGACGCGTTGCGCGAGAAGATTGTGCACCGCCGCTTTACAGGCTTCGACGC
CGCTTCGTTCTACCATCGACACCACCACGCTGGCACCCAGTTGATCGGCGCGAGATTTAATCGCCGCGAC
AATTTGCGACGGCGCGTGCAGGGCCAGACTGGAGGTGGCAACGCCAATCAGCAACGACTGTTTGCCCGCC
AGTTGTTGTGCCACGCGGTTGGGAATGTAATTCAGCTCCGCCATCGCCGCTTCCACTTTTTCCCGCGTTT
TCGCAGAAACGTGGCTGGCCTGGTTCACCACGCGGGAAACGGTCTGATAAGAGACACCGGCATACTCTGC
GACATCGTATAACGTTACTGGTTTCACATTCACCACCCTGAATTGACTCTCTTCCGGGCGCTATCATGCC
ATACCGCGAAAGGTTTTGCGCCATTCGATGGTGTCCGGGATCTCGACGCTCTCCCTTATGCGACTCCTGC
ATTAGGAAGCAGCCCAGTAGTAGGTTGAGGCCGTTGAGCACCGCCGCCGCAAGGAATGGTGCATGCCGGC
ATGCCGCCCTTTCGTCTTCAAGAATTAATTCCCAATTCCCCAGGCATCAAATAAAACGAAAGGCTCAGTC
GAAAGACTGGGCCTTTCGTTTTATCTGTTGTTTGTCGGTGAACGCTCTCCTGAGTAGGACAAATCCGCCG
GGAGCGGATTTGAACGTTGCGAAGCAACGGCCCGGAGGGTGGCGGGCAGGACGCCCGCCATAAACTGCCA
GGAATTAATTCCCCAGGCATCAAATAAAACGAAAGGCTCAGTCGAAAGACTGGGCCTTTCGTTTTATCTG
TTGTTTGTCGGTGAACGCTCTCCTGAGTAGGACAAATCCGCCGGGAGCGGATTTGAACGTTGCGAAGCAA
CGGCCCGGAGGGKGGCGGGCAGGACGCCCGCCATAAACTGCCAGGAATTAATTCCCCAGGCATCAAATAA
AACGAAAGGCTCAGTCGAAAGACTGGGCCTTTCGTTTTATCTGTTGTTTGTCGGTGAACGCTCTCCTGAG
TAGGACAAATCCGCCGGGAGCGGATTTGAACGTTGCGAAGCAACGGCCCGGAGGGTGGCGGGCAGGACGC
CCGCCATAAACTGCCAGGAATTAATTCCCCAGGCATCAAATAAAACGAAAGGCTCAGTCGAAAGACTGGG
CCTTTCGTTTTATCTGTTGTTTGTCGGTGAACGCTCTCCTGAGTAGGACAAATCCGCCGGGAGCGGATTT
GAACGTTGCGAAGCAACGGCCCGGAGGGTGGCGGGCAGGACGCCCGCCATAAACTGCCAGGAATTAATTC
CCCAGGCATCAAATAAAACGAAAGGCTCAGTCGAAAGACTGGGCCTTTCGTTTTATCTGTTGTTTGTCGG
TGAACGCTCTCCTGAGTAGGACAAATCCGCCGGGAGCGGATTTGAACGTTGCGAAGCAACGGCCCGGAGG
GTGGCGGGCAGGACGCCCGCCATAAACTGCCAGGAATTGGGGATCGGAATTAATTCCCGGTTTAAACCGG
GGATCTCGATCCCGCGAAATTAATACGACTCACTATAGGGGAATTGTGAGCGGATAACAATTCCCCTCTA
GAAATAATTTTGTTTAACTTTAAGAAGGAGATATACTTATGAAAATCGAAGAAGGTAAACTGGTAATCGG
TTCCCTGGAGGGTTGCTTTGCCAAGGGTACCAATGTTTTAATGGCGGATGGGTCTATTGAATGTATTGAA
AACATTGAGGTTGGTAATAAGGTCATGGGTAAAGATGGCAGACCTCGTGAGGTAATTAAATTGCCCAGAG
GAAGAGAAACTATGTACAGCGTCGTGCAGAAAAGTCAGCACAGAGCCCACAAAAGTGACTCAAGTCGTGA
AGTGCCAGAATTACTCAAGTTTACGTGTAATGCGACCCATGAGTTGGTTGTTAGAACACCTCGTAGTGTC
CGCCGTTTGTCTCGTACCATTAAGGGTGTCGAATATTTTGAAGTTATTACTTTTGAGATGGGCCAAAAGA
AAGCCCCCGACGGTAGAATTGTTGAGCTTGTCAAGGAAGTTTCAAAGAGCTACCCAATATCTGAGGGGCC
TGAGAGAGCCAACGAATTAGTAGAATCCTATAGAAAGGCTTCAAATAAAGCTTATTTTGAGTGGACTATT
GAGGCCAGAGATCTTTCTCTGTTGGGTTCCCATGTTCGTAAAGCTACCTACCAGACTTACGCTCCAATTC
TTTATGAGAATGACCACTTTTTCGACTACATGCAAAAAAGTAAGTTTCATCTCACCATTGAAGGTCCAAA
AGTACTTGCTTATTTACTTGGTTTATGGATTGGTGATGGATTGTCTGACAGGGCAACTTTTTCGGTTGAT
TCCAGAGATACTTCTTTGATGGAACGTGTTACTGAATATGCTGAAAAGTTGAATTTGTGCGCCGAGTATA
AGGACAGAAAAGAACCACAAGTTGCCAAAACTGTTAATTTGTACTCTAAAGTTGTCAGAGGTGCTAGCAC
AAATCCTGGTGTATCCGCTTGGCAGGTCAACACAGCTTATACTGCGGGACAATTGGTCACATATAACGGC
AAGACGTATAAATGTTTGCAGCCCCACACCTCCTTGGCAGGATGGGAACCATCCAACGTTCCTGCCTTGT
GGCAGCTTCAAGGTGGCCACGGTGGTATTCGCAATAATCTTAATACTGAGAATCCATTATGGGACGCTAT
TGTTGGCTTAGGATTCTTGAAGGACGGTGTCAAAAATATTCCTTCTTTCTTGTCTACGGACAATATCGGT
ACTCGTGAAACATTTCTTGCTGGTCTAATTGATTCTGATGGCTATGTTACTGATGAGCATGGTATTAAAG
CAACAATAAAGACAATTCATACTTCTGTCAGAGATGGTTTGGTTTCCCTTGCTCGTTCTTTAGGCTTAGT
AGTCTCGGTTAACGCAGAACCTGCTAAGGTTGACATGAATGTCACCAAACATAAAATTAGTTATGCTATT
TATATGTCTGGTGGAGATGTTTTGCTTAACGTTCTTTCGAAGTGTGCCGGCTCTAAAAAATTCAGGCCTG
CTCCCGCCGCTGCTTTTGCACGTGAGTGCCGCGGATTTTATTTCGAGTTACAAGAATTGAAGGAAGACGA
TTATTATGGGATTACTTTATCTGATGATTCTGATCATCAGTTTTTGCTTGGATCTCAGGTTGTTGTACAG
AACATGTCCAGCGTGTTCGGCGCTGGTTGCACCGATGTTTGCAAACAAACCCCATGCGGTTGCGCGACTT
CCGGCTGTAACTGCACCGACGATTGTAAGTGCCAGTCTTGCAAATACGGTGCTGGCTGTACGGATACGTG
TAAACAGACTCCGTGTGGCTGTGGCTCTGGCTGCAACTGCAAAGAGGATTGTCGTTGCCAGTCCTGCTCT
ACCGCTTGCAAATGCGCGGCTGGCTCCTGTAAGTGCGGTAAAGGCTGCACTGGTCCGGACTCCTGCAAGT
GCGACCGTTCTTGTTCCTGCAAGTAAGGTAATTAAATAACTAGTTGATCCGGCTGCTAACAAAGCCCGAA
AGGAAGCTGAGTTGGCTGCTGCCACCGCTGAGCAATAACTAGCATAACCCCTTGGGGCCTCTAAACGGGT
CTTGAGGGGTTTTTTGCTGAAAGGAGGAACTATATCCGGATAACTACGTCAGGTGGCACTTT
Features (pLannotate 1.2.2; 25 found; start..end, strand, type, name):
     14..118     +  promoter       AmpR promoter: bla
    119..979     +  CDS            AmpR: β-lactamase; bla; confers resistance to ampicillin, carbenicillin, and related antibiotics
   1021..1534    -  rep_origin     M13 ori (sequence partly withheld): M13 bacteriophage origin of replication; arrow indicates direction of (+) strand synthesis
   1645..2233    +  rep_origin     ori: high-copy-number ColE1/pMB1/pBR322/pUC origin of replication
   2410..2500    -  misc_feature   bom (fragment): basis of mobility region from pBR322
   2602..2793    -  CDS            rop: Rop protein, which maintains plasmids at low copy number; rop
   2834..2944    +  CDS            mbeC (fragment): MBEC_ECOLX - Experimental evidence at protein level: Swiss-Prot protein existence level 1. Required for efficient mobilization of ColE1 plasmid and is thus essential to promote the specific transfer of the plasmid during conjugation. Probably functions by inducing DNA bending, helping the MbeA relaxase to melt the DNA around the nic site and cleave the phosphodiester bond. Binds specifically double-stranded DNA (dsDNA) containing the ColE1 oriT but does not recognize the inverted repeat (IR). From Escherichia coli.
   2979..3301    -  CDS            TcR (fragment): tetracycline efflux protein; tet; confers resistance to tetracycline
   3316..3337    -  protein_bind   CAP binding site: CAP binding activates transcription in the presence of cAMP. E. coli catabolite activator protein
   3350..4432    -  CDS            lacI: lac repressor; lacI; The lac repressor binds to the lac operator to inhibit transcription in E. coli. This inhibition can be relieved by adding lactose or isopropyl-β-D-thiogalactopyranoside (IPTG).
   4433..4510    -  promoter       lacI promoter: lacI
   4518..4611    -  CDS            TcR (fragment): tetracycline efflux protein; tet; confers resistance to tetracycline
   4663..4749    +  terminator     rrnB T1 terminator: Escherichia coli rrnB; transcription terminator T1 from the E. coli rrnB gene
   4846..4932    +  terminator     rrnB T1 terminator: Escherichia coli rrnB; transcription terminator T1 from the E. coli rrnB gene
   5029..5115    +  terminator     rrnB T1 terminator: Escherichia coli rrnB; transcription terminator T1 from the E. coli rrnB gene
   5212..5298    +  terminator     rrnB T1 terminator: Escherichia coli rrnB; transcription terminator T1 from the E. coli rrnB gene
   5395..5481    +  terminator     rrnB T1 terminator: Escherichia coli rrnB; transcription terminator T1 from the E. coli rrnB gene
   5616..5634    +  promoter       T7 promoter: promoter for bacteriophage T7 RNA polymerase
   5635..5659    +  protein_bind   lac operator: The lac repressor binds to the lac operator to inhibit transcription in E. coli. This inhibition can be relieved by adding lactose or isopropyl-β-D-thiogalactopyranoside (IPTG). lac repressor encoded by lacI
   5674..5696    +  RBS            RBS: efficient ribosome binding site from bacteriophage T7 gene 10 (Olins and Rangwala, 1989)
   5749..6567    +  CDS            Sce VMA intein 5' region: 5' region of the intein from the yeast Vma1 subunit of the vacuolar ATPase (Chong et al., 1998); Saccharomyces cerevisiae VMA1
   6574..6726    +  CDS            CBD: chitin binding domain from chitinase A1 (Watanabe et al., 1994); Bacillus circulans chiA
   6730..7278    +  CDS            Sce VMA intein 3' region: modified 3' region of the intein from the yeast Vma1 subunit of the vacuolar ATPase (Chong et al., 1998); Saccharomyces cerevisiae VMA1; C-terminal cleavage of this intein can be induced by thiols.
   7607..7656    +  CDS            SET1 (fragment): solubility-enhancement tag derived from T7 phage gene 10B
   7664..7711    +  terminator     T7 terminator: transcription terminator for bacteriophage T7 RNA polymerase
