[The description below was written by a language model from this plasmid's Addgene catalogue record and pLannotate feature annotations shown in this document.]
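Description:
LlMT Littorina littorea Metallothionein is a 7,757 nt bacterial expression plasmid built on the pTYB21 backbone for producing recombinant metallothionein from the periwinkle Littorina littorea in E. coli. It is selected through a β-lactamase (AmpR) gene conferring ampicillin resistance and replicates from a ColE1/pMB1-type origin. The catalogue lists it as high copy, although the feature table also detects a rop gene, which normally moderates copy number. An M13 phage origin is present for single-stranded DNA production. Remnants of pBR322-derived sequence (bom, mbeC and tetracycline-resistance fragments) are backbone leftovers with no evident function.

Expression is driven by a T7 promoter followed by a lac operator and the T7 gene 10 ribosome binding site, with a plasmid-borne lacI gene supplying repressor. Transcription therefore depends on a host that provides T7 RNA polymerase and is inducible with IPTG. Five tandem rrnB T1 terminators sit upstream of the promoter, presumably to insulate the cassette from read-through transcription, and a T7 terminator closes it. The open reading frame begins with the Saccharomyces cerevisiae VMA1 intein, which is split by an internal chitin binding domain from Bacillus circulans chitinase A1. The metallothionein gene, inserted by Gibson cloning, is fused at the C-terminal side of this tag. The annotation does not label the insert itself, but it most likely occupies the unannotated interval between the intein 3' region and the T7 terminator region.

This arrangement lets the fusion protein be captured on chitin resin, after which thiol-induced intein cleavage releases the metallothionein without a residual affinity tag. The associated work compared Zn(II) binding affinities of metallothioneins from animals, plants and bacteria.
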