Addgene plasmid #200291: LlMT Littorina littorea Metallothionein
Purpose: Bacterial expression plasmids for production of recombinant Littorina littorea Metallothionein
Depositing lab: Artur Krężel. Depositing organization: University of Wroclaw. Publication: Differentiated Zn(II) binding affinities in animal, plant, and bacterial metallothioneins define their zinc buffering capacity at physiological pZn. Mosna K, Jurczak K, Krezel A. Metallomics. 2023 Oct 4;15(10):mfad061. doi: 10.1093/mtomcs/mfad061. PubMed 37804185.
Backbone
  Vector backbone: pTYB21
  Vector type: Bacterial Expression
Growth in bacteria
  Bacterial resistance: Ampicillin, 100 μg/mL
  Growth temperature: 37°C
  Growth strain: DH5alpha
  Copy number: High Copy
Gene/Insert
  Gene/Insert name: Gene of metallothionein with Chiting Binding Domanin-Intein
  Species: Littorina littorea
  Tag / fusion protein: Chiting Binding Domanin-Intein (N terminal on backbone)
  Cloning method: Gibson Cloning
Terms and licenses: Academic/Nonprofit Terms; Industry Terms: Not Available to Industry
How to cite: LlMT Littorina littorea Metallothionein was a gift from Artur Krężel (Addgene plasmid # 200291 ; http://n2t.net/addgene:200291 ; RRID:Addgene_200291)
